Addgene plasmid #105779: pKK-mCherry-TEV
Purpose: (Empty Backbone) Expression of your protein of interest in fusion with red fluorescent protein at the N-terminus (cleavable by TEV), (PMID: 15558047). mCherry descends from the first truly monomeric red FP mRFP1.
Depositing lab: Andrzej Dziembowski. Depositing organization: Polish Academy of Sciences, Institute of Biochemistry and Biophysics. Publication: Versatile approach for functional analysis of human proteins and efficient stable cell line generation using FLP-mediated recombination system. Szczesny RJ, Kowalska K, Klosowska-Kosicka K, Chlebowski A, Owczarek EP, Warkocki Z, Kulinski TM, Adamska D, Affek K, Jedroszkowiak A, Kotrys AV, Tomecki R, Krawczyk PS, Borowski LS, Dziembowski A. PLoS One. 2018 Mar 28;13(3):e0194887. doi: 10.1371/journal.pone.0194887. eCollection 2018. PubMed 29590189.
Backbone
  Vector backbone: pcDNA5/FRT/TO
  Backbone manufacturer: Invitrogen
  Vector type: Mammalian Expression ; Flp-In competent
  Selectable markers: Hygromycin
  Tag / fusion protein: mCherry-TEV (N terminal on backbone)
Growth in bacteria
  Bacterial resistance: Ampicillin, 100 μg/mL
  Growth temperature: 37°C
  Growth strain: DH5alpha
  Copy number: High Copy
Gene/Insert
  Gene/Insert name: None
  Tag / fusion protein: mCherry-TEV (N terminal on backbone)
Terms and licenses: Academic/Nonprofit Terms; Industry Terms: Not Available to Industry
Depositor comments: This vector is a member of the pKK vector family. Its cloning site was optimized for the SLIC approach, however, a traditional restriction and ligation based approach is also possible (see Szczesny RJ et al. for detailed protocols; bioRxiv, doi: https://doi.org/10.1101/160101) This vector is a derivate of the pcDNA5/FRT/TO plasmid (Invitrogen) and is suitable for stable cell line generation using the Flp-In system. Transcription of the gene of interest is driven by a tetracycline responsive CMV promoter. A given coding sequence can be cloned into all pKK vectors using just three universal PCR primers and a ligation-independent DNA cloning method. mCherry descends from the first truly monomeric red fluorescent protein mRFP1, which was obtained by mutating DsRed form Discosoma sp. Note that EGFP and mCherry come from different organisms and their sequences differ greatly. However, GFP-type termini were introduced into mCherry to increase tolerance of N- and C-terminal fusions in mammalian cells (PMID: 15558047). Thus, terminal sequences of EGFP and mCherry are the same.
How to cite: pKK-mCherry-TEV was a gift from Andrzej Dziembowski (Addgene plasmid # 105779 ; http://n2t.net/addgene:105779 ; RRID:Addgene_105779)
