[The description below was written by a language model from this plasmid's Addgene catalogue record, the feature table of its GenBank file and pLannotate feature annotations shown in this document.]
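Description:
pKK-mCherry-TEV is an empty mammalian expression backbone of 5,894 bp derived from Invitrogen's pcDNA5/FRT/TO and belonging to the pKK vector family. It is maintained in E. coli as a high-copy plasmid through a ColE1/pUC-type origin and an ampicillin resistance gene (bla) with its own promoter. No gene of interest is present. The user's coding sequence is inserted at a cloning site optimised for ligation-independent SLIC cloning, although conventional restriction and ligation can also be used. According to the depositor, the same three universal PCR primers allow a given coding sequence to be placed in any pKK vector.

The expression cassette consists of the human CMV immediate-early enhancer and promoter followed by two tet operator sites, so transcription is held off by TetR and induced by tetracycline in a repressor-expressing host line. Downstream lies a mammalian codon-optimised mCherry, a monomeric red fluorescent protein descended from DsRed via mRFP1, which carries GFP-type termini to improve tolerance of fusions. It is followed by a TEV protease recognition site, so the N-terminal fluorescent tag can be cleaved from the fusion partner. The GenBank annotation lists a second TEV site a short distance downstream, just before the bGH polyadenylation signal. An FRT site sits directly upstream of a hygromycin resistance coding sequence with an SV40 poly(A) signal and no annotated full promoter. In the Flp-In system, FLP-mediated integration at a genomic FRT locus is what enables hygromycin selection. The vector is intended for generating stable, inducible cell lines expressing mCherry-tagged proteins for functional analysis.
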