LOCUS       Exported 5894 bp ds-DNA circular SYN 12-MAY-2021
DEFINITION  Expression of your protein of interest in fusion with red
            fluorescent protein at the N-terminus (cleavable by TEV), (PMID:
            15558047). mCherry descends from the first truly monomeric red FP
            mRFP1..
ACCESSION   .
VERSION     .
KEYWORDS    pKK-mCherry-TEV
SOURCE      synthetic DNA construct
  ORGANISM  synthetic DNA construct
REFERENCE   1 (bases 1 to 5894)
  AUTHORS   Szczesny RJ, Kowalska K, Klosowska-Kosicka K, Chlebowski A, Owczarek
            EP, Warkocki Z, Kulinski TM, Adamska D, Affek K, Jedroszkowiak A,
            Kotrys AV, Tomecki R, Krawczyk PS, Borowski LS, Dziembowski A
  TITLE     Versatile approach for functional analysis of human proteins and
            efficient stable cell line generation using FLP-mediated
            recombination system.
  JOURNAL   PLoS One. 2018 Mar 28;13(3):e0194887. doi:
            10.1371/journal.pone.0194887. eCollection 2018.
  PUBMED    29590189
REFERENCE   2 (bases 1 to 5894)
  AUTHORS   .
  TITLE     Direct Submission
  JOURNAL   Exported May 12, 2021 from SnapGene Server 1.1.58
            http://www.snapgene.com
FEATURES             Location/Qualifiers
     source          1..5894
                     /organism="synthetic DNA construct"
                     /mol_type="other DNA"
     primer_bind     complement(39..58)
                     /label=pRS-marker
                     /note="pRS vectors, use to sequence yeast selectable
                     marker"
     enhancer        230..609
                     /label=CMV enhancer
                     /note="human cytomegalovirus immediate early enhancer"
     promoter        610..813
                     /label=CMV promoter
                     /note="human cytomegalovirus (CMV) immediate early
                     promoter"
     primer_bind     764..784
                     /label=CMV-F
                     /note="Human CMV immediate early promoter, forward primer"
     protein_bind    815..833
                     /gene="tetO"
                     /label=tet operator
                     /bound_moiety="tetracycline repressor TetR"
                     /note="bacterial operator O2 for the tetR and tetA genes"
     protein_bind    836..854
                     /gene="tetO"
                     /label=tet operator
                     /bound_moiety="tetracycline repressor TetR"
                     /note="bacterial operator O2 for the tetR and tetA genes"
     primer_bind     864..888
                     /label=LNCX
                     /note="Human CMV promoter, forward primer"
     CDS             985..1692
                     /codon_start=1
                     /product="monomeric derivative of DsRed fluorescent protein
                     (Shaner et al., 2004)"
                     /label=mCherry
                     /note="mammalian codon-optimized"
                     /translation="MVSKGEEDNMAIIKEFMRFKVHMEGSVNGHEFEIEGEGEGRPYEG
                     TQTAKLKVTKGGPLPFAWDILSPQFMYGSKAYVKHPADIPDYLKLSFPEGFKWERVMNF
                     EDGGVVTVTQDSSLQDGEFIYKVKLRGTNFPSDGPVMQKKTMGWEASSERMYPEDGALK
                     GEIKQRLKLKDGGHYDAEVKTTYKAKKPVQLPGAYNVNIKLDITSHNEDYTIVEQYERA
                     EGRHSTGGMDELYK"
     primer_bind     complement(1130..1148)
                     /label=mCherry-R
                     /note="mCherry, reverse primer"
     primer_bind     1398..1417
                     /label=mCherry-F
                     /note="mCherry, forward primer"
     CDS             1699..1719
                     /codon_start=1
                     /product="tobacco etch virus (TEV) protease recognition and
                     cleavage site"
                     /label=TEV site
                     /translation="ENLYFQG"
     CDS             1760..1780
                     /codon_start=1
                     /product="tobacco etch virus (TEV) protease recognition and
                     cleavage site"
                     /label=TEV site
                     /translation="ENLYFQG"
     primer_bind     complement(1841..1858)
                     /label=BGH-rev
                     /note="Bovine growth hormone terminator, reverse primer.
                     Also called BGH reverse"
     polyA_signal    1847..2071
                     /label=bGH poly(A) signal
                     /note="bovine growth hormone polyadenylation signal"
     primer_bind     complement(2204..2223)
                     /label=F1ori-R
                     /note="F1 origin, reverse primer"
     protein_bind    2355..2402
                     /label=FRT
                     /bound_moiety="FLP recombinase from the Saccharomyces
                     cerevisiae 2u plasmid"
                     /note="FLP-mediated recombination occurs in the 8-bp core
                     sequence TCTAGAAA (Turan and Bode, 2011)."
     CDS             2410..3432
                     /codon_start=1
                     /gene="aph(4)-Ia"
                     /product="aminoglycoside phosphotransferase from E. coli"
                     /label=HygR
                     /note="confers resistance to hygromycin"
                     /translation="KKPELTATSVEKFLIEKFDSVSDLMQLSEGEESRAFSFDVGGRGY
                     VLRVNSCADGFYKDRYVYRHFASAALPIPEVLDIGEFSESLTYCISRRAQGVTLQDLPE
                     TELPAVLQPVAEAMDAIAAADLSQTSGFGPFGPQGIGQYTTWRDFICAIADPHVYHWQT
                     VMDDTVSASVAQALDELMLWAEDCPEVRHLVHADFGSNNVLTDNGRITAVIDWSEAMFG
                     DSQYEVANIFFWRPWLACMEQQTRYFERRHPELAGSPRLRAYMLRIGLDQLYQSLVDGN
                     FDDAAWAQGRCDAIVRSGAGTVGRTQIARRSAAVWTDGCVEVLADSGNRRPSTRPRAKE
                     "
     polyA_signal    3562..3683
                     /label=SV40 poly(A) signal
                     /note="SV40 polyadenylation signal"
     primer_bind     complement(3599..3618)
                     /label=SV40pA-R
                     /note="SV40 polyA, reverse primer"
     primer_bind     3653..3672
                     /label=EBV-rev
                     /note="SV40 polyA terminator, reverse primer"
     primer_bind     complement(3732..3748)
                     /label=M13 rev
                     /note="common sequencing primer, one of multiple similar
                     variants"
     primer_bind     complement(3732..3748)
                     /label=M13 Reverse
                     /note="In lacZ gene. Also called M13-rev"
     primer_bind     complement(3745..3767)
                     /label=M13/pUC Reverse
                     /note="In lacZ gene"
     protein_bind    3756..3772
                     /label=lac operator
                     /bound_moiety="lac repressor encoded by lacI"
                     /note="The lac repressor binds to the lac operator to
                     inhibit transcription in E. coli. This inhibition can be
                     relieved by adding lactose or
                     isopropyl-beta-D-thiogalactopyranoside (IPTG)."
     promoter        complement(3780..3810)
                     /label=lac promoter
                     /note="promoter for the E. coli lac operon"
     protein_bind    3825..3846
                     /label=CAP binding site
                     /bound_moiety="E. coli catabolite activator protein"
                     /note="CAP binding activates transcription in the presence
                     of cAMP."
     primer_bind     complement(3963..3980)
                     /label=L4440
                     /note="L4440 vector, forward primer"
     rep_origin      complement(4134..4722)
                     /direction=LEFT
                     /label=ori
                     /note="high-copy-number ColE1/pMB1/pBR322/pUC origin of
                     replication"
     primer_bind     complement(4214..4233)
                     /label=pBR322ori-F
                     /note="pBR322 origin, forward primer"
     CDS             complement(4893..5753)
                     /codon_start=1
                     /gene="bla"
                     /product="beta-lactamase"
                     /label=AmpR
                     /note="confers resistance to ampicillin, carbenicillin, and
                     related antibiotics"
                     /translation="MSIQHFRVALIPFFAAFCLPVFAHPETLVKVKDAEDQLGARVGYI
                     ELDLNSGKILESFRPEERFPMMSTFKVLLCGAVLSRIDAGQEQLGRRIHYSQNDLVEYS
                     PVTEKHLTDGMTVRELCSAAITMSDNTAANLLLTTIGGPKELTAFLHNMGDHVTRLDRW
                     EPELNEAIPNDERDTTMPVAMATTLRKLLTGELLTLASRQQLIDWMEADKVAGPLLRSA
                     LPAGWFIADKSGAGERGSRGIIAALGPDGKPSRIVVIYTTGSQATMDERNRQIAEIGAS
                     LIKHW"
     primer_bind     5516..5535
                     /label=Amp-R
                     /note="Ampicillin resistance gene, reverse primer"
     promoter        complement(5754..5858)
                     /gene="bla"
                     /label=AmpR promoter
ORIGIN
        1 atcgggagat ctcccgatcc cctatggtgc actctcagta caatctgctc tgatgccgca
       61 tagttaagcc agtatctgct ccctgcttgt gtgttggagg tcgctgagta gtgcgcgagc
      121 aaaatttaag ctacaacaag gcaaggcttg accgacaatt gcatgaagaa tctgcttagg
      181 gttaggcgtt ttgcgctgct tcgcgatgta cgggccagat atacgcgttg acattgatta
      241 ttgactagtt attaatagta atcaattacg gggtcattag ttcatagccc atatatggag
      301 ttccgcgtta cataacttac ggtaaatggc ccgcctggct gaccgcccaa cgacccccgc
      361 ccattgacgt caataatgac gtatgttccc atagtaacgc caatagggac tttccattga
      421 cgtcaatggg tggagtattt acggtaaact gcccacttgg cagtacatca agtgtatcat
      481 atgccaagta cgccccctat tgacgtcaat gacggtaaat ggcccgcctg gcattatgcc
      541 cagtacatga ccttatggga ctttcctact tggcagtaca tctacgtatt agtcatcgct
      601 attaccatgg tgatgcggtt ttggcagtac atcaatgggc gtggatagcg gtttgactca
      661 cggggatttc caagtctcca ccccattgac gtcaatggga gtttgttttg gcaccaaaat
      721 caacgggact ttccaaaatg tcgtaacaac tccgccccat tgacgcaaat gggcggtagg
      781 cgtgtacggt gggaggtcta tataagcaga gctctcccta tcagtgatag agatctccct
      841 atcagtgata gagatcgtcg acgagctcgt ttagtgaacc gtcagatcgc ctggagacgc
      901 catccacgct gttttgacct ccatagaaga caccgggacc gatccagcct ccggactctg
      961 gcgtttaaac ttaagcttgg taccatggtg agcaagggcg aggaggataa catggccatc
     1021 atcaaggagt tcatgcgctt caaggtgcac atggagggct ccgtgaacgg ccacgagttc
     1081 gagatcgagg gcgagggcga gggccgcccc tacgagggca cccagaccgc caagctgaag
     1141 gtgaccaagg gtggccccct gcccttcgcc tgggacatcc tgtcccctca gttcatgtac
     1201 ggctccaagg cctacgtgaa gcaccccgcc gacatccccg actacttgaa gctgtccttc
     1261 cccgagggct tcaagtggga gcgcgtgatg aacttcgagg acggcggcgt ggtgaccgtg
     1321 acccaggact cctccctgca ggacggcgag ttcatctaca aggtgaagct gcgcggcacc
     1381 aacttcccct ccgacggccc cgtaatgcag aagaagacca tgggctggga ggcctcctcc
     1441 gagcggatgt accccgagga cggcgccctg aagggcgaga tcaagcagag gctgaagctg
     1501 aaggacggcg gccactacga cgctgaggtc aagaccacct acaaggccaa gaagcccgtg
     1561 cagctgcccg gcgcctacaa cgtcaacatc aagttggaca tcacctccca caacgaggac
     1621 tacaccatcg tggaacagta cgaacgcgcc gagggccgcc actccaccgg cggcatggac
     1681 gagctgtaca agggatccga aaacctgtac ttccaaggaa ccggtggtca cctgtacaat
     1741 cgatcctgca ggagctagcg agaatttgta ttttcagggt gatatccagc acagtggcgg
     1801 ccgctcgagt ctagagggcc cgtttaaacc cgctgatcag cctcgactgt gccttctagt
     1861 tgccagccat ctgttgtttg cccctccccc gtgccttcct tgaccctgga aggtgccact
     1921 cccactgtcc tttcctaata aaatgaggaa attgcatcgc attgtctgag taggtgtcat
     1981 tctattctgg ggggtggggt ggggcaggac agcaaggggg aggattggga agacaatagc
     2041 aggcatgctg gggatgcggt gggctctatg gcttctgagg cggaaagaac cagctggggc
     2101 tctagggggt atccccnnnn nnnnnnnnnn nnnnnnnnnn nnnnnnnnnn nnnnnnnnnn
     2161 nnnnnnnnnn nnnnnnnnnn nnnnnnnnnn nnnnnnnnnn nnnnnnnnnn nnnnnnnnnn
     2221 nnnnnnnnnn nnnnnnnnnn cnnnnnnnnn nnnnnnnnnn nnnnnnnnnn nnnnnnnnnn
     2281 nnnnnnnnnn nnnnnnnnnn nnnnnnnnnn nnnnnnnnnn nnnnnnnnnn nnagggtgat
     2341 ggttcacgta cctagaagtt cctattccga agttcctatt ctctagaaag tataggaact
     2401 tccttggcca aaaagcctga actcaccgcg acgtctgtcg agaagtttct gatcgaaaag
     2461 ttcgacagcg tctccgacct gatgcagctc tcggagggcg aagaatctcg tgctttcagc
     2521 ttcgatgtag gagggcgtgg atatgtcctg cgggtaaata gctgcgccga tggtttctac
     2581 aaagatcgtt atgtttatcg gcactttgca tcggccgcgc tcccgattcc ggaagtgctt
     2641 gacattgggg aattcagcga gagcctgacc tattgcatct cccgccgtgc acagggtgtc
     2701 acgttgcaag acctgcctga aaccgaactg cccgctgttc tgcagccggt cgcggaggcc
     2761 atggatgcga tcgctgcggc cgatcttagc cagacgagcg ggttcggccc attcggaccg
     2821 caaggaatcg gtcaatacac tacatggcgt gatttcatat gcgcgattgc tgatccccat
     2881 gtgtatcact ggcaaactgt gatggacgac accgtcagtg cgtccgtcgc gcaggctctc
     2941 gatgagctga tgctttgggc cgaggactgc cccgaagtcc ggcacctcgt gcacgcggat
     3001 ttcggctcca acaatgtcct gacggacaat ggccgcataa cagcggtcat tgactggagc
     3061 gaggcgatgt tcggggattc ccaatacgag gtcgccaaca tcttcttctg gaggccgtgg
     3121 ttggcttgta tggagcagca gacgcgctac ttcgagcgga ggcatccgga gcttgcagga
     3181 tcgccgcggc tccgggcgta tatgctccgc attggtcttg accaactcta tcagagcttg
     3241 gttgacggca atttcgatga tgcagcttgg gcgcagggtc gatgcgacgc aatcgtccga
     3301 tccggagccg ggactgtcgg gcgtacacaa atcgcccgca gaagcgcggc cgtctggacc
     3361 gatggctgtg tagaagtact cgccgatagt ggaaaccgac gccccagcac tcgtccgagg
     3421 gcaaaggaat agcacgtact acgagatttc gattccaccg ccgccttcta tgaaaggttg
     3481 ggcttcggaa tcgttttccg ggacgccggc tggatgatcc tccagcgcgg ggatctcatg
     3541 ctggagttct tcgcccaccc caacttgttt attgcagctt ataatggtta caaataaagc
     3601 aatagcatca caaatttcac aaataaagca tttttttcac tgcattctag ttgtggtttg
     3661 tccaaactca tcaatgtatc ttatcatgtc tgtataccgt cgacctctag ctagagcttg
     3721 gcgtaatcat ggtcatagct gtttcctgtg tgaaattgtt atccgctcac aattccacac
     3781 aacatacgag ccggaagcat aaagtgtaaa gcctggggtg cctaatgagt gagctaactc
     3841 acattaattg cgttgcgctc actgcccgct ttccagtcgg gaaacctgtc gtgccagctg
     3901 cattaatgaa tcggccaacg cgcggggaga ggcggtttgc gtattgggcg ctcttccgct
     3961 tcctcgctca ctgactcgct gcgctcggtc gttcggctgc ggcgagcggt atcagctcac
     4021 tcaaaggcgg taatacggtt atccacagaa tcaggggata acgcaggaaa gaacatgtga
     4081 gcaaaaggcc agcaaaaggc caggaaccgt aaaaaggccg cgttgctggc gtttttccat
     4141 aggctccgcc cccctgacga gcatcacaaa aatcgacgct caagtcagag gtggcgaaac
     4201 ccgacaggac tataaagata ccaggcgttt ccccctggaa gctccctcgt gcgctctcct
     4261 gttccgaccc tgccgcttac cggatacctg tccgcctttc tcccttcggg aagcgtggcg
     4321 ctttctcata gctcacgctg taggtatctc agttcggtgt aggtcgttcg ctccaagctg
     4381 ggctgtgtgc acgaaccccc cgttcagccc gaccgctgcg ccttatccgg taactatcgt
     4441 cttgagtcca acccggtaag acacgactta tcgccactgg cagcagccac tggtaacagg
     4501 attagcagag cgaggtatgt aggcggtgct acagagttct tgaagtggtg gcctaactac
     4561 ggctacacta gaagaacagt atttggtatc tgcgctctgc tgaagccagt taccttcgga
     4621 aaaagagttg gtagctcttg atccggcaaa caaaccaccg ctggtagcgg tggttttttt
     4681 gtttgcaagc agcagattac gcgcagaaaa aaaggatctc aagaagatcc tttgatcttt
     4741 tctacggggt ctgacgctca gtggaacgaa aactcacgtt aagggatttt ggtcatgaga
     4801 ttatcaaaaa ggatcttcac ctagatcctt ttaaattaaa aatgaagttt taaatcaatc
     4861 taaagtatat atgagtaaac ttggtctgac agttaccaat gcttaatcag tgaggcacct
     4921 atctcagcga tctgtctatt tcgttcatcc atagttgcct gactccccgt cgtgtagata
     4981 actacgatac gggagggctt accatctggc cccagtgctg caatgatacc gcgagaccca
     5041 cgctcaccgg ctccagattt atcagcaata aaccagccag ccggaagggc cgagcgcaga
     5101 agtggtcctg caactttatc cgcctccatc cagtctatta attgttgccg ggaagctaga
     5161 gtaagtagtt cgccagttaa tagtttgcgc aacgttgttg ccattgctac aggcatcgtg
     5221 gtgtcacgct cgtcgtttgg tatggcttca ttcagctccg gttcccaacg atcaaggcga
     5281 gttacatgat cccccatgtt gtgcaaaaaa gcggttagct ccttcggtcc tccgatcgtt
     5341 gtcagaagta agttggccgc agtgttatca ctcatggtta tggcagcact gcataattct
     5401 cttactgtca tgccatccgt aagatgcttt tctgtgactg gtgagtactc aaccaagtca
     5461 ttctgagaat agtgtatgcg gcgaccgagt tgctcttgcc cggcgtcaat acgggataat
     5521 accgcgccac atagcagaac tttaaaagtg ctcatcattg gaaaacgttc ttcggggcga
     5581 aaactctcaa ggatcttacc gctgttgaga tccagttcga tgtaacccac tcgtgcaccc
     5641 aactgatctt cagcatcttt tactttcacc agcgtttctg ggtgagcaaa aacaggaagg
     5701 caaaatgccg caaaaaaggg aataagggcg acacggaaat gttgaatact catactcttc
     5761 ctttttcaat attattgaag catttatcag ggttattgtc tcatgagcgg atacatattt
     5821 gaatgtattt agaaaaataa acaaataggg gttccgcgca catttccccg aaaagtgcca
     5881 cctgacgtcg acgg
//
