Features (pLannotate 1.2.2; 22 found; start..end, strand, type, name):
     28..80      -  misc_feature   bom (fragment): basis of mobility region from pBR322
    235..614     +  enhancer       CMV enhancer: human cytomegalovirus immediate early enhancer
    615..818     +  promoter       CMV promoter: human cytomegalovirus (CMV) immediate early promoter
    820..839     +  promoter       PLtetO-1 promoter (fragment): modified phage lambda PL promoter with tet operator sites (Lutz and Bujard, 1997)
    841..860     +  promoter       PLtetO-1 promoter (fragment): modified phage lambda PL promoter with tet operator sites (Lutz and Bujard, 1997)
    868..901     +  promoter       TRE3GV promoter (fragment): 3rd-generation Tet-responsive promoter that can be activated by binding of Tet-On® 3G, optimized for retroviral and lentiviral vectors
    990..1697    +  CDS            mCherry: mCherry is a basic (constitutively fluorescent) red fluorescent protein published in 2004, derived from Discosoma sp.. It is reported to be a very rapidly-maturing monomer with low acid sensitivity.
   1704..1720    +  CDS            TEV site (fragment): tobacco etch virus (TEV) protease recognition and cleavage site
   1852..2076    +  polyA_signal   bGH poly(A) signal: bovine growth hormone polyadenylation signal
   2080..2101    +  promoter       SV40 promoter (fragment): SV40 enhancer and early promoter
   2122..2355    +  rep_origin     f1 ori (fragment) (sequence partly withheld): f1 bacteriophage origin of replication; arrow indicates direction of (+) strand synthesis
   2360..2407    +  protein_bind   FRT: FLP-mediated recombination occurs in the 8-bp core sequence TCTAGAAA (Turan and Bode, 2011). FLP recombinase from the Saccharomyces cerevisiae 2μ plasmid
   2415..3437    +  CDS            HygR: aminoglycoside phosphotransferase from E. coli; aph(4)-Ia; confers resistance to hygromycin
   3447..3572    +  CDS            ble (fragment): BLE_KLEPN - Experimental evidence at protein level: Swiss-Prot protein existence level 1. Binding protein with a strong affinity to the bleomycin family of antibiotics. Binds to CL990; an antimitotic-antibiotic compound. From Klebsiella pneumoniae.
   3567..3688    +  polyA_signal   SV40 poly(A) signal: SV40 polyadenylation signal
   3761..3777    -  protein_bind   lac operator: The lac repressor binds to the lac operator to inhibit transcription in E. coli. This inhibition can be relieved by adding lactose or isopropyl-β-D-thiogalactopyranoside (IPTG). lac repressor encoded by lacI
   3785..3815    -  promoter       lac promoter: promoter for the E. coli lac operon
   3830..3851    -  protein_bind   CAP binding site: CAP binding activates transcription in the presence of cAMP. E. coli catabolite activator protein
   3864..3956    -  CDS            lacI (fragment): lac repressor; lacI; The lac repressor binds to the lac operator to inhibit transcription in E. coli. This inhibition can be relieved by adding lactose or isopropyl-β-D-thiogalactopyranoside (IPTG).
   4139..4727    -  rep_origin     ori: high-copy-number ColE1/pMB1/pBR322/pUC origin of replication
   4898..5758    -  CDS            AmpR: β-lactamase; bla; confers resistance to ampicillin, carbenicillin, and related antibiotics
   5759..5863    -  promoter       AmpR promoter: bla
>Addgene plasmid #105779 | pKK-mCherry-TEV | depositor full sequence | sequence record 200335 | pKK-mCherry-TEV sequence 5894 bps
GACGGATCGGGAGATCTCCCGATCCCCTATGGTGCACTCTCAGTACAATCTGCTCTGATGCCGCATAGTT
AAGCCAGTATCTGCTCCCTGCTTGTGTGTTGGAGGTCGCTGAGTAGTGCGCGAGCAAAATTTAAGCTACA
ACAAGGCAAGGCTTGACCGACAATTGCATGAAGAATCTGCTTAGGGTTAGGCGTTTTGCGCTGCTTCGCG
ATGTACGGGCCAGATATACGCGTTGACATTGATTATTGACTAGTTATTAATAGTAATCAATTACGGGGTC
ATTAGTTCATAGCCCATATATGGAGTTCCGCGTTACATAACTTACGGTAAATGGCCCGCCTGGCTGACCG
CCCAACGACCCCCGCCCATTGACGTCAATAATGACGTATGTTCCCATAGTAACGCCAATAGGGACTTTCC
ATTGACGTCAATGGGTGGAGTATTTACGGTAAACTGCCCACTTGGCAGTACATCAAGTGTATCATATGCC
AAGTACGCCCCCTATTGACGTCAATGACGGTAAATGGCCCGCCTGGCATTATGCCCAGTACATGACCTTA
TGGGACTTTCCTACTTGGCAGTACATCTACGTATTAGTCATCGCTATTACCATGGTGATGCGGTTTTGGC
AGTACATCAATGGGCGTGGATAGCGGTTTGACTCACGGGGATTTCCAAGTCTCCACCCCATTGACGTCAA
TGGGAGTTTGTTTTGGCACCAAAATCAACGGGACTTTCCAAAATGTCGTAACAACTCCGCCCCATTGACG
CAAATGGGCGGTAGGCGTGTACGGTGGGAGGTCTATATAAGCAGAGCTCTCCCTATCAGTGATAGAGATC
TCCCTATCAGTGATAGAGATCGTCGACGAGCTCGTTTAGTGAACCGTCAGATCGCCTGGAGACGCCATCC
ACGCTGTTTTGACCTCCATAGAAGACACCGGGACCGATCCAGCCTCCGGACTCTAGCGTTTAAACTTAAG
CTTGGTACCATGGTGAGCAAGGGCGAGGAGGATAACATGGCCATCATCAAGGAGTTCATGCGCTTCAAGG
TGCACATGGAGGGCTCCGTGAACGGCCACGAGTTCGAGATCGAGGGCGAGGGCGAGGGCCGCCCCTACGA
GGGCACCCAGACCGCCAAGCTGAAGGTGACCAAGGGTGGCCCCCTGCCCTTCGCCTGGGACATCCTGTCC
CCTCAGTTCATGTACGGCTCCAAGGCCTACGTGAAGCACCCCGCCGACATCCCCGACTACTTGAAGCTGT
CCTTCCCCGAGGGCTTCAAGTGGGAGCGCGTGATGAACTTCGAGGACGGCGGCGTGGTGACCGTGACCCA
GGACTCCTCCCTGCAGGACGGCGAGTTCATCTACAAGGTGAAGCTGCGCGGCACCAACTTCCCCTCCGAC
GGCCCCGTAATGCAGAAGAAGACCATGGGCTGGGAGGCCTCCTCCGAGCGGATGTACCCCGAGGACGGCG
CCCTGAAGGGCGAGATCAAGCAGAGGCTGAAGCTGAAGGACGGCGGCCACTACGACGCTGAGGTCAAGAC
CACCTACAAGGCCAAGAAGCCCGTGCAGCTGCCCGGCGCCTACAACGTCAACATCAAGTTGGACATCACC
TCCCACAACGAGGACTACACCATCGTGGAACAGTACGAACGCGCCGAGGGCCGCCACTCCACCGGCGGCA
TGGACGAGCTGTACAAGGGATCCGAAAACCTGTACTTCCAAGGAACCGGTGGTCACCTGTACAATCGATC
CTGCAGGAGCTAGCGAGAATTTGTATTTTCAGGGTGATATCCAGCACAGTGGCGGCCGCTCGAGTCTAGA
GGGCCCGTTTAAACCCGCTGATCAGCCTCGACTGTGCCTTCTAGTTGCCAGCCATCTGTTGTTTGCCCCT
CCCCCGTGCCTTCCTTGACCCTGGAAGGTGCCACTCCCACTGTCCTTTCCTAATAAAATGAGGAAATTGC
ATCGCATTGTCTGAGTAGGTGTCATTCTATTCTGGGGGGTGGGGTGGGGCAGGACAGCAAGGGGGAGGAT
TGGGAAGACAATAGCAGGCATGCTGGGGATGCGGTGGGCTCTATGGCTTCTGAGGCGGAAAGAACCAGCT
GGGGCTCTAGGGGGTATCCCC
[124 nt withheld, positions 2122-2245]
C
[91 nt withheld, positions 2247-2337]
AGGGTGATGGTTCACGTACCTAGAAGTTCCTATTCCGAAGTTCCTATTCTCTAGAAAGTATAGGAACTTC
CTTGGCCAAAAAGCCTGAACTCACCGCGACGTCTGTCGAGAAGTTTCTGATCGAAAAGTTCGACAGCGTC
TCCGACCTGATGCAGCTCTCGGAGGGCGAAGAATCTCGTGCTTTCAGCTTCGATGTAGGAGGGCGTGGAT
ATGTCCTGCGGGTAAATAGCTGCGCCGATGGTTTCTACAAAGATCGTTATGTTTATCGGCACTTTGCATC
GGCCGCGCTCCCGATTCCGGAAGTGCTTGACATTGGGGAATTCAGCGAGAGCCTGACCTATTGCATCTCC
CGCCGTGCACAGGGTGTCACGTTGCAAGACCTGCCTGAAACCGAACTGCCCGCTGTTCTGCAGCCGGTCG
CGGAGGCCATGGATGCGATCGCTGCGGCCGATCTTAGCCAGACGAGCGGGTTCGGCCCATTCGGACCGCA
AGGAATCGGTCAATACACTACATGGCGTGATTTCATATGCGCGATTGCTGATCCCCATGTGTATCACTGG
CAAACTGTGATGGACGACACCGTCAGTGCGTCCGTCGCGCAGGCTCTCGATGAGCTGATGCTTTGGGCCG
AGGACTGCCCCGAAGTCCGGCACCTCGTGCACGCGGATTTCGGCTCCAACAATGTCCTGACGGACAATGG
CCGCATAACAGCGGTCATTGACTGGAGCGAGGCGATGTTCGGGGATTCCCAATACGAGGTCGCCAACATC
TTCTTCTGGAGGCCGTGGTTGGCTTGTATGGAGCAGCAGACGCGCTACTTCGAGCGGAGGCATCCGGAGC
TTGCAGGATCGCCGCGGCTCCGGGCGTATATGCTCCGCATTGGTCTTGACCAACTCTATCAGAGCTTGGT
TGACGGCAATTTCGATGATGCAGCTTGGGCGCAGGGTCGATGCGACGCAATCGTCCGATCCGGAGCCGGG
ACTGTCGGGCGTACACAAATCGCCCGCAGAAGCGCGGCCGTCTGGACCGATGGCTGTGTAGAAGTACTCG
CCGATAGTGGAAACCGACGCCCCAGCACTCGTCCGAGGGCAAAGGAATAGCACGTACTACGAGATTTCGA
TTCCACCGCCGCCTTCTATGAAAGGTTGGGCTTCGGAATCGTTTTCCGGGACGCCGGCTGGATGATCCTC
CAGCGCGGGGATCTCATGCTGGAGTTCTTCGCCCACCCCAACTTGTTTATTGCAGCTTATAATGGTTACA
AATAAAGCAATAGCATCACAAATTTCACAAATAAAGCATTTTTTTCACTGCATTCTAGTTGTGGTTTGTC
CAAACTCATCAATGTATCTTATCATGTCTGTATACCGTCGACCTCTAGCTAGAGCTTGGCGTAATCATGG
TCATAGCTGTTTCCTGTGTGAAATTGTTATCCGCTCACAATTCCACACAACATACGAGCCGGAAGCATAA
AGTGTAAAGCCTGGGGTGCCTAATGAGTGAGCTAACTCACATTAATTGCGTTGCGCTCACTGCCCGCTTT
CCAGTCGGGAAACCTGTCGTGCCAGCTGCATTAATGAATCGGCCAACGCGCGGGGAGAGGCGGTTTGCGT
ATTGGGCGCTCTTCCGCTTCCTCGCTCACTGACTCGCTGCGCTCGGTCGTTCGGCTGCGGCGAGCGGTAT
CAGCTCACTCAAAGGCGGTAATACGGTTATCCACAGAATCAGGGGATAACGCAGGAAAGAACATGTGAGC
AAAAGGCCAGCAAAAGGCCAGGAACCGTAAAAAGGCCGCGTTGCTGGCGTTTTTCCATAGGCTCCGCCCC
CCTGACGAGCATCACAAAAATCGACGCTCAAGTCAGAGGTGGCGAAACCCGACAGGACTATAAAGATACC
AGGCGTTTCCCCCTGGAAGCTCCCTCGTGCGCTCTCCTGTTCCGACCCTGCCGCTTACCGGATACCTGTC
CGCCTTTCTCCCTTCGGGAAGCGTGGCGCTTTCTCATAGCTCACGCTGTAGGTATCTCAGTTCGGTGTAG
GTCGTTCGCTCCAAGCTGGGCTGTGTGCACGAACCCCCCGTTCAGCCCGACCGCTGCGCCTTATCCGGTA
ACTATCGTCTTGAGTCCAACCCGGTAAGACACGACTTATCGCCACTGGCAGCAGCCACTGGTAACAGGAT
TAGCAGAGCGAGGTATGTAGGCGGTGCTACAGAGTTCTTGAAGTGGTGGCCTAACTACGGCTACACTAGA
AGAACAGTATTTGGTATCTGCGCTCTGCTGAAGCCAGTTACCTTCGGAAAAAGAGTTGGTAGCTCTTGAT
CCGGCAAACAAACCACCGCTGGTAGCGGTGGTTTTTTTGTTTGCAAGCAGCAGATTACGCGCAGAAAAAA
AGGATCTCAAGAAGATCCTTTGATCTTTTCTACGGGGTCTGACGCTCAGTGGAACGAAAACTCACGTTAA
GGGATTTTGGTCATGAGATTATCAAAAAGGATCTTCACCTAGATCCTTTTAAATTAAAAATGAAGTTTTA
AATCAATCTAAAGTATATATGAGTAAACTTGGTCTGACAGTTACCAATGCTTAATCAGTGAGGCACCTAT
CTCAGCGATCTGTCTATTTCGTTCATCCATAGTTGCCTGACTCCCCGTCGTGTAGATAACTACGATACGG
GAGGGCTTACCATCTGGCCCCAGTGCTGCAATGATACCGCGAGACCCACGCTCACCGGCTCCAGATTTAT
CAGCAATAAACCAGCCAGCCGGAAGGGCCGAGCGCAGAAGTGGTCCTGCAACTTTATCCGCCTCCATCCA
GTCTATTAATTGTTGCCGGGAAGCTAGAGTAAGTAGTTCGCCAGTTAATAGTTTGCGCAACGTTGTTGCC
ATTGCTACAGGCATCGTGGTGTCACGCTCGTCGTTTGGTATGGCTTCATTCAGCTCCGGTTCCCAACGAT
CAAGGCGAGTTACATGATCCCCCATGTTGTGCAAAAAAGCGGTTAGCTCCTTCGGTCCTCCGATCGTTGT
CAGAAGTAAGTTGGCCGCAGTGTTATCACTCATGGTTATGGCAGCACTGCATAATTCTCTTACTGTCATG
CCATCCGTAAGATGCTTTTCTGTGACTGGTGAGTACTCAACCAAGTCATTCTGAGAATAGTGTATGCGGC
GACCGAGTTGCTCTTGCCCGGCGTCAATACGGGATAATACCGCGCCACATAGCAGAACTTTAAAAGTGCT
CATCATTGGAAAACGTTCTTCGGGGCGAAAACTCTCAAGGATCTTACCGCTGTTGAGATCCAGTTCGATG
TAACCCACTCGTGCACCCAACTGATCTTCAGCATCTTTTACTTTCACCAGCGTTTCTGGGTGAGCAAAAA
CAGGAAGGCAAAATGCCGCAAAAAAGGGAATAAGGGCGACACGGAAATGTTGAATACTCATACTCTTCCT
TTTTCAATATTATTGAAGCATTTATCAGGGTTATTGTCTCATGAGCGGATACATATTTGAATGTATTTAG
AAAAATAAACAAATAGGGGTTCCGCGCACATTTCCCCGAAAAGTGCCACCTGACGTC
